Addgene plasmid #180557: KTK_035
Purpose: Entry vector containing L3S1P00 terminator
Depositing lab: Tom Ellis. Depositing organization: Imperial College London. Publication: Komagataeibacter Tool Kit (KTK): A Modular Cloning System for Multigene Constructs and Programmed Protein Secretion from Cellulose Producing Bacteria. Goosens VJ, Walker KT, Aragon SM, Singh A, Senthivel VR, Dekker L, Caro-Astorga J, Buat MLA, Song W, Lee KY, Ellis T. ACS Synth Biol. 2021 Dec 17;10(12):3422-3434. doi: 10.1021/acssynbio.1c00358. Epub 2021 Nov 12. PubMed 34767345.
Backbone
  Vector backbone: pSEVA331
  Vector type: Bacterial Expression
Growth in bacteria
  Bacterial resistance: Ampicillin, 100 μg/mL
  Growth temperature: 37°C
  Growth strain: DH5alpha
  Copy number: High Copy
Gene/Insert
  Gene/Insert name: L3S1P00 terminator
  Species: Synthetic
  Cloning method: Restriction Enzyme; 5′ cloning site unknown (unknown if destroyed)
Terms and licenses: Academic/Nonprofit Terms; Industry Terms: Not Available to Industry
Depositor comments: Read the preprint at https://www.biorxiv.org/content/10.1101/2021.06.09.447691v1.full
How to cite: KTK_035 was a gift from Tom Ellis (Addgene plasmid # 180557 ; http://n2t.net/addgene:180557 ; RRID:Addgene_180557)
