[The description below was written by a language model from this plasmid's Addgene catalogue record and pLannotate feature annotations shown in this document.]
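Description:
KTK_035 is a small entry (part-storage) vector from the Komagataeibacter Tool Kit, a modular cloning system built for assembling multigene constructs and programming protein secretion in cellulose-producing bacteria. Its payload is the synthetic L3S1P00 terminator, a transcriptional terminator part held in the plasmid so that it can be drawn on as a standard module when transcription units are assembled. The record lists cloning by restriction enzyme but does not identify the flanking sites, and the terminator itself is not picked up as an annotated feature in the table.

The sequenced plasmid is about 1.9 kb and carries only three recognised features: a β-lactamase (AmpR) gene with its native bla promoter, conferring resistance to ampicillin and related antibiotics, and a high-copy ColE1/pMB1/pUC-type origin of replication. This matches the catalogue's description of a high-copy, ampicillin-selected plasmid maintained in a standard E. coli cloning strain. It fits less well with the listed backbone, pSEVA331: no broad-host-range replicon or other resistance marker appears in the annotation, so the sequence looks like a minimal E. coli storage vector rather than a plasmid meant to replicate in Komagataeibacter. The record does not explain this discrepancy.

Although the vector is catalogued as "bacterial expression," no promoter, coding sequence or reporter is recorded apart from the selection marker, so KTK_035 is not expected to express anything on its own. Its use is as a source of a defined terminator for downstream assembly steps within the toolkit, where it would be combined with promoter, ribosome binding site and coding sequence parts to close off a transcription unit.
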