Features (pLannotate 1.2.2; 3 found; start..end, strand, type, name):
    178..1038    -  CDS            AmpR: β-lactamase; bla; confers resistance to ampicillin, carbenicillin, and related antibiotics
   1039..1143    -  promoter       AmpR promoter: bla
   1246..1834    +  rep_origin     ori: high-copy-number ColE1/pMB1/pBR322/pUC origin of replication
>Addgene plasmid #180557 | KTK_035 | addgene full sequence | sequence record 358963 | Addgene NGS Result
GTCGGTCTCATTCTTAAGACGAACAATAAGGGGAGCGGGAAACCGCTCCCCTTTTTTATTGATAACAAAA
AACGTGAGACCAAGATTATCAAAAAGGATCTTCACCTAGATCCTTTTAAATTAAAAATGAAGTTTTAAAT
CAATCTAAAGTATATATGAGTAAACTTGGTCTGACAGTTACCAATGCTTAATCAGTGAGGCACCTATCTC
AGCGATCTGTCTATTTCGTTCATCCATAGTTGCCTGACTCCCCGTCGTGTAGATAACTACGATACGGGAG
GGCTTACCATCTGGCCCCAGTGCTGCAATGATACCGCGGGACCCACGCTCACCGGCTCCAGATTTATCAG
CAATAAACCAGCCAGCCGGAAGGGCCGAGCGCAGAAGTGGTCCTGCAACTTTATCCGCCTCCATCCAGTC
TATTAATTGTTGCCGGGAAGCTAGAGTAAGTAGTTCGCCAGTTAATAGTTTGCGCAACGTTGTTGCCATT
GCTACAGGCATCGTGGTGTCACGCTCGTCGTTTGGTATGGCTTCATTCAGCTCCGGTTCCCAACGATCAA
GGCGAGTTACATGATCCCCCATGTTGTGCAAAAAAGCGGTTAGCTCCTTCGGTCCTCCGATCGTTGTCAG
AAGTAAGTTGGCCGCAGTGTTATCACTCATGGTTATGGCAGCACTGCATAATTCTCTTACTGTCATGCCA
TCCGTAAGATGCTTTTCTGTGACTGGTGAGTACTCAACCAAGTCATTCTGAGAATAGTGTATGCGGCGAC
CGAGTTGCTCTTGCCCGGCGTCAATACGGGATAATACCGCGCCACATAGCAGAACTTTAAAAGTGCTCAT
CATTGGAAAACGTTCTTCGGGGCGAAAACTCTCAAGGATCTTACCGCTGTTGAGATCCAGTTCGATGTAA
CCCACTCGTGCACCCAACTGATCTTCAGCATCTTTTACTTTCACCAGCGTTTCTGGGTGAGCAAAAACAG
GAAGGCAAAATGCCGCAAAAAAGGGAATAAGGGCGACACGGAAATGTTGAATACTCATACTCTTCCTTTT
TCAATATTATTGAAGCATTTATCAGGGTTATTGTCTCATGAGCGGATACATATTTGAATGTATTTAGAAA
AATAAACAAATAGGGGTTCCGCGCACATTTCCCCGAAAAGTGCCACCTGTCATGACCAAAATCCCTTAAC
GTGAGTTTTCGTTCCACTGAGCGTCAGACCCCGTAGAAAAGATCAAAGGATCTTCTTGAGATCCTTTTTT
TCTGCGCGTAATCTGCTGCTTGCAAACAAAAAAACCACCGCTACCAGCGGTGGTTTGTTTGCCGGATCAA
GAGCTACCAACTCTTTTTCCGAAGGTAACTGGCTTCAGCAGAGCGCAGATACCAAATACTGTTCTTCTAG
TGTAGCCGTAGTTAGGCCACCACTTCAAGAACTCTGTAGCACCGCCTACATACCTCGCTCTGCTAATCCT
GTTACCAGTGGCTGCTGCCAGTGGCGATAAGTCGTGTCTTACCGGGTTGGACTCAAGACGATAGTTACCG
GATAAGGCGCAGCGGTCGGGCTGAACGGGGGGTTCGTGCACACAGCCCAGCTTGGAGCGAACGACCTACA
CCGAACTGAGATACCTACAGCGTGAGCTATGAGAAAGCGCCACGCTTCCCGAAGGGAGAAAGGCGGACAG
GTATCCGGTAAGCGGCAGGGTCGGAACAGGAGAGCGCACGAGGGAGCTTCCAGGGGGAAACGCCTGGTAT
CTTTATAGTCCTGTCGGGTTTCGCCACCTCTGACTTGAGCGTCGATTTTTGTGATGCTCGTCAGGGGGGC
GGAGCCTATGGAAAAACGCCAGCAACGCGGCCTTTTTACGGTTCCTGGCCTTTTGCTGGCCTTTTGCTCA
CATGTTCTTTCCTGCGTTATCCCCTGATTCTGTGGATAACCGTA
